Addgene plasmid #210471: Cas9-T2A-H2B mCitirine
Purpose: Coexpression of Cas9 and H2B mCitrine
Depositing lab: Amro Hamdoun. Depositing organization: University of California, San Diego (UCSD).
Backbone
  Vector backbone: pUC
  Backbone manufacturer: VectorBuilder
  Backbone size w/o insert (bp): 2390
  Total vector size (bp): 7867
  Vector type: Mammalian Expression, CRISPR, Synthetic Biology
Growth in bacteria
  Bacterial resistance: Ampicillin, 100 μg/mL
  Growth temperature: 37°C
  Growth strain: DH5alpha
  Copy number: High Copy
Gene/Insert
  Gene/Insert name: Cas9-T2A-H2B mCitirine
  Species: H. sapiens (human), Synthetic; Aequorea victoria, streptococcus pyogenes
  Insert size (bp): 7804
  Mutation: Cas9 contains 3xFLAG tag and nuclear localization signal
  Tag / fusion protein: mCitrine on C terminal of H2B
  Cloning method: Unknown
  Sequencing primers: 5′ ATAAGGGCGACACGGAAATG; 3′ CTCGCTCACTGACTCGCT
Resource information
  A portion of this plasmid was derived from a plasmid made by: VectorBuilder
Terms and licenses: Academic/Nonprofit Terms; Industry Terms: Not Available to Industry
How to cite: Cas9-T2A-H2B mCitirine was a gift from Amro Hamdoun (Addgene plasmid # 210471 ; http://n2t.net/addgene:210471 ; RRID:Addgene_210471)
