[The description below was written by a language model from this plasmid's Addgene catalogue record and pLannotate feature annotations shown in this document.]
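Description:
Cas9-T2A-H2B mCitirine is a 7.9 kb pUC-based plasmid built on a VectorBuilder backbone and catalogued as a mammalian expression, CRISPR and synthetic biology vector. It is maintained in E. coli at high copy through a ColE1/pUC-type origin and selected with ampicillin via the β-lactamase gene and its native bla promoter.

The payload is a single open reading frame for coexpression of Cas9 and a nuclear fluorescent marker. Streptococcus pyogenes Cas9 (annotated as contiguous N- and C-terminal portions that together span the full coding region) is followed by a bipartite nucleoplasmin nuclear localization signal. The catalogue entry also states that Cas9 carries a 3xFLAG tag, although this tag is not among the annotated features. A T2A peptide from Thosea asigna virus then links Cas9 to human histone H2B fused at its C terminus to Citrine (mCitrine), a yellow fluorescent protein derived from Aequorea victoria. Ribosomal skipping at T2A yields two separate proteins from one transcript, so chromatin-bound yellow fluorescence in the nucleus reports which cells are expressing the nuclease.

The cassette is flanked by Gateway attB1 and attB2 sites, with an attB4 site just upstream, consistent with assembly by multisite recombination. In such designs the promoter normally sits between attB4 and attB1, but that interval is only about 40 bp here. No eukaryotic promoter is annotated or named in the record, so what drives expression is not stated. An SV40 poly(A) signal, with an adjacent large T antigen fragment, lies downstream of the cassette but is annotated on the opposite strand. No guide RNA cassette is annotated, so guides would have to be supplied separately.
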