Features (pLannotate 1.2.2; 14 found; start..end, strand, type, name):
      1..21      +  protein_bind   attB4: mutant version of attB; core recombination site for the Gateway® BP reaction BP Clonase™
     63..87      +  protein_bind   attB1: mutant version of attB; recombination site for the Gateway® BP reaction BP Clonase™
    214..1815    +  CDS            Cas9(N): N-terminal portion of Streptococcus pyogenes Cas9 (Zetsche et al., 2015)
   1816..4314    +  CDS            Cas9(C): C-terminal portion of Streptococcus pyogenes Cas9 (Zetsche et al., 2015)
   4315..4362    +  CDS            nucleoplasmin NLS: bipartite nuclear localization signal from nucleoplasmin
   4372..4425    +  CDS            T2A: 2A peptide from Thosea asigna virus capsid protein Eukaryotic ribosomes fail to insert a peptide bond between the Gly and Pro residues, yielding separate polypeptides.
   4426..4803    +  CDS            H2B: human histone H2B; HIST1H2BJ
   4831..5547    +  CDS            Citrine: Citrine is a basic (constitutively fluorescent) yellow fluorescent protein published in 2001, derived from Aequorea victoria. It has moderate acid sensitivity.
   5571..5595    -  protein_bind   attB2: mutant version of attB; recombination site for the Gateway® BP reaction BP Clonase™
   5624..5745    -  polyA_signal   SV40 poly(A) signal: SV40 polyadenylation signal
   5768..5836    -  CDS            large T antigen (fragment): large T antigen from SV40 (simian virus 40)
   6032..6620    -  rep_origin     ori: high-copy-number ColE1/pMB1/pBR322/pUC origin of replication
   6791..7651    -  CDS            AmpR: β-lactamase; bla; confers resistance to ampicillin, carbenicillin, and related antibiotics
   7652..7756    -  promoter       AmpR promoter: bla
>Addgene plasmid #210471 | Cas9-T2A-H2B mCitirine | addgene full sequence | sequence record 416284 | Addgene NGS Result
CAACTTTGTATAGAAAAGTTGGGATCCTTGACTAGTGCGTTAATTAATGCGATCGCATCGATACAAGTTT
GTACAAAAAAGCAGGCTGCCACCATGGACTATAAGGACCACGACGGAGACTACAAGGATCATGATATTGA
TTACAAAGACGATGACGATAAGATGGCCCCAAAGAAGAAGCGGAAGGTCGGTATCCACGGAGTCCCAGCA
GCCGACAAGAAGTACAGCATCGGCCTGGACATCGGCACCAACTCTGTGGGCTGGGCCGTGATCACCGACG
AGTACAAGGTGCCCAGCAAGAAATTCAAGGTGCTGGGCAACACCGACCGGCACAGCATCAAGAAGAACCT
GATCGGAGCCCTGCTGTTCGACAGCGGCGAAACAGCCGAGGCCACCCGGCTGAAGAGAACCGCCAGAAGA
AGATACACCAGACGGAAGAACCGGATCTGCTATCTGCAAGAGATCTTCAGCAACGAGATGGCCAAGGTGG
ACGACAGCTTCTTCCACAGACTGGAAGAGTCCTTCCTGGTGGAAGAGGATAAGAAGCACGAGCGGCACCC
CATCTTCGGCAACATCGTGGACGAGGTGGCCTACCACGAGAAGTACCCCACCATCTACCACCTGAGAAAG
AAACTGGTGGACAGCACCGACAAGGCCGACCTGCGGCTGATCTATCTGGCCCTGGCCCACATGATCAAGT
TCCGGGGCCACTTCCTGATCGAGGGCGACCTGAACCCCGACAACAGCGACGTGGACAAGCTGTTCATCCA
GCTGGTGCAGACCTACAACCAGCTGTTCGAGGAAAACCCCATCAACGCCAGCGGCGTGGACGCCAAGGCC
ATCCTGTCTGCCAGACTGAGCAAGAGCAGACGGCTGGAAAATCTGATCGCCCAGCTGCCCGGCGAGAAGA
AGAATGGCCTGTTCGGAAACCTGATTGCCCTGAGCCTGGGCCTGACCCCCAACTTCAAGAGCAACTTCGA
CCTGGCCGAGGATGCCAAACTGCAGCTGAGCAAGGACACCTACGACGACGACCTGGACAACCTGCTGGCC
CAGATCGGCGACCAGTACGCCGACCTGTTTCTGGCCGCCAAGAACCTGTCCGACGCCATCCTGCTGAGCG
ACATCCTGAGAGTGAACACCGAGATCACCAAGGCCCCCCTGAGCGCCTCTATGATCAAGAGATACGACGA
GCACCACCAGGACCTGACCCTGCTGAAAGCTCTCGTGCGGCAGCAGCTGCCTGAGAAGTACAAAGAGATT
TTCTTCGACCAGAGCAAGAACGGCTACGCCGGCTACATTGACGGCGGAGCCAGCCAGGAAGAGTTCTACA
AGTTCATCAAGCCCATCCTGGAAAAGATGGACGGCACCGAGGAACTGCTCGTGAAGCTGAACAGAGAGGA
CCTGCTGCGGAAGCAGCGGACCTTCGACAACGGCAGCATCCCCCACCAGATCCACCTGGGAGAGCTGCAC
GCCATTCTGCGGCGGCAGGAAGATTTTTACCCATTCCTGAAGGACAACCGGGAAAAGATCGAGAAGATCC
TGACCTTCCGCATCCCCTACTACGTGGGCCCTCTGGCCAGGGGAAACAGCAGATTCGCCTGGATGACCAG
AAAGAGCGAGGAAACCATCACCCCCTGGAACTTCGAGGAAGTGGTGGACAAGGGCGCTTCCGCCCAGAGC
TTCATCGAGCGGATGACCAACTTCGATAAGAACCTGCCCAACGAGAAGGTGCTGCCCAAGCACAGCCTGC
TGTACGAGTACTTCACCGTGTATAACGAGCTGACCAAAGTGAAATACGTGACCGAGGGAATGAGAAAGCC
CGCCTTCCTGAGCGGCGAGCAGAAAAAGGCCATCGTGGACCTGCTGTTCAAGACCAACCGGAAAGTGACC
GTGAAGCAGCTGAAAGAGGACTACTTCAAGAAAATCGAGTGCTTCGACTCCGTGGAAATCTCCGGCGTGG
AAGATCGGTTCAACGCCTCCCTGGGCACATACCACGATCTGCTGAAAATTATCAAGGACAAGGACTTCCT
GGACAATGAGGAAAACGAGGACATTCTGGAAGATATCGTGCTGACCCTGACACTGTTTGAGGACAGAGAG
ATGATCGAGGAACGGCTGAAAACCTATGCCCACCTGTTCGACGACAAAGTGATGAAGCAGCTGAAGCGGC
GGAGATACACCGGCTGGGGCAGGCTGAGCCGGAAGCTGATCAACGGCATCCGGGACAAGCAGTCCGGCAA
GACAATCCTGGATTTCCTGAAGTCCGACGGCTTCGCCAACAGAAACTTCATGCAGCTGATCCACGACGAC
AGCCTGACCTTTAAAGAGGACATCCAGAAAGCCCAGGTGTCCGGCCAGGGCGATAGCCTGCACGAGCACA
TTGCCAATCTGGCCGGCAGCCCCGCCATTAAGAAGGGCATCCTGCAGACAGTGAAGGTGGTGGACGAGCT
CGTGAAAGTGATGGGCCGGCACAAGCCCGAGAACATCGTGATCGAAATGGCCAGAGAGAACCAGACCACC
CAGAAGGGACAGAAGAACAGCCGCGAGAGAATGAAGCGGATCGAAGAGGGCATCAAAGAGCTGGGCAGCC
AGATCCTGAAAGAACACCCCGTGGAAAACACCCAGCTGCAGAACGAGAAGCTGTACCTGTACTACCTGCA
GAATGGGCGGGATATGTACGTGGACCAGGAACTGGACATCAACCGGCTGTCCGACTACGATGTGGACCAT
ATCGTGCCTCAGAGCTTTCTGAAGGACGACTCCATCGACAACAAGGTGCTGACCAGAAGCGACAAGAACC
GGGGCAAGAGCGACAACGTGCCCTCCGAAGAGGTCGTGAAGAAGATGAAGAACTACTGGCGGCAGCTGCT
GAACGCCAAGCTGATTACCCAGAGAAAGTTCGACAATCTGACCAAGGCCGAGAGAGGCGGCCTGAGCGAA
CTGGATAAGGCCGGCTTCATCAAGAGACAGCTGGTGGAAACCCGGCAGATCACAAAGCACGTGGCACAGA
TCCTGGACTCCCGGATGAACACTAAGTACGACGAGAATGACAAGCTGATCCGGGAAGTGAAAGTGATCAC
CCTGAAGTCCAAGCTGGTGTCCGATTTCCGGAAGGATTTCCAGTTTTACAAAGTGCGCGAGATCAACAAC
TACCACCACGCCCACGACGCCTACCTGAACGCCGTCGTGGGAACCGCCCTGATCAAAAAGTACCCTAAGC
TGGAAAGCGAGTTCGTGTACGGCGACTACAAGGTGTACGACGTGCGGAAGATGATCGCCAAGAGCGAGCA
GGAAATCGGCAAGGCTACCGCCAAGTACTTCTTCTACAGCAACATCATGAACTTTTTCAAGACCGAGATT
ACCCTGGCCAACGGCGAGATCCGGAAGCGGCCTCTGATCGAGACAAACGGCGAAACCGGGGAGATCGTGT
GGGATAAGGGCCGGGATTTTGCCACCGTGCGGAAAGTGCTGAGCATGCCCCAAGTGAATATCGTGAAAAA
GACCGAGGTGCAGACAGGCGGCTTCAGCAAAGAGTCTATCCTGCCCAAGAGGAACAGCGATAAGCTGATC
GCCAGAAAGAAGGACTGGGACCCTAAGAAGTACGGCGGCTTCGACAGCCCCACCGTGGCCTATTCTGTGC
TGGTGGTGGCCAAAGTGGAAAAGGGCAAGTCCAAGAAACTGAAGAGTGTGAAAGAGCTGCTGGGGATCAC
CATCATGGAAAGAAGCAGCTTCGAGAAGAATCCCATCGACTTTCTGGAAGCCAAGGGCTACAAAGAAGTG
AAAAAGGACCTGATCATCAAGCTGCCTAAGTACTCCCTGTTCGAGCTGGAAAACGGCCGGAAGAGAATGC
TGGCCTCTGCCGGCGAACTGCAGAAGGGAAACGAACTGGCCCTGCCCTCCAAATATGTGAACTTCCTGTA
CCTGGCCAGCCACTATGAGAAGCTGAAGGGCTCCCCCGAGGATAATGAGCAGAAACAGCTGTTTGTGGAA
CAGCACAAGCACTACCTGGACGAGATCATCGAGCAGATCAGCGAGTTCTCCAAGAGAGTGATCCTGGCCG
ACGCTAATCTGGACAAAGTGCTGTCCGCCTACAACAAGCACCGGGATAAGCCCATCAGAGAGCAGGCCGA
GAATATCATCCACCTGTTTACCCTGACCAATCTGGGAGCCCCTGCCGCCTTCAAGTACTTTGACACCACC
ATCGACCGGAAGAGGTACACCAGCACCAAAGAGGTGCTGGACGCCACCCTGATCCACCAGAGCATCACCG
GCCTGTACGAGACACGGATCGACCTGTCTCAGCTGGGAGGCGACAAAAGGCCGGCGGCCACGAAAAAGGC
CGGCCAGGCAAAAAAGAAAAAGGGAAGCGGAGAGGGCAGGGGAAGTCTTCTAACATGCGGGGACGTGGAG
GAAAATCCCGGCCCCATGCCAGAGCCAGCGAAGTCTGCTCCCGCCCCGAAAAAGGGCTCCAAGAAGGCGG
TGACTAAGGCGCAGAAGAAAGGCGGCAAGAAGCGCAAGCGCAGCCGCAAGGAGAGCTATTCCATCTATGT
GTACAAGGTTCTGAAGCAGGTCCACCCTGACACCGGCATTTCGTCCAAGGCCATGGGCATCATGAATTCG
TTTGTGAACGACATTTTCGAGCGCATCGCAGGTGAGGCTTCCCGCCTGGCGCATTACAACAAGCGCTCGA
CCATCACCTCCAGGGAGATCCAGACGGCCGTGCGCCTGCTGCTGCCTGGGGAGTTGGCCAAGCACGCCGT
GTCCGAGGGTACTAAGGCCATCACCAAGTACACCAGCGCTAAGGATCACCGGTCGCCACCGGTCGCCACC
ATGGTGAGCAAGGGCGAGGAGCTGTTCACCGGGGTGGTGCCCATCCTGGTCGAGCTGGACGGCGACGTAA
ACGGCCACAAGTTCAGCGTGTCCGGCGAGGGCGAGGGCGATGCCACCTACGGCAAGCTGACCCTGAAGTT
CATCTGCACCACCGGCAAGCTGCCCGTGCCCTGGCCCACCCTCGTGACCACCTTCGGCTACGGCCTGATG
TGCTTCGCCCGCTACCCCGACCACATGAAGCAGCACGACTTCTTCAAGTCCGCCATGCCCGAAGGCTACG
TCCAGGAGCGCACCATCTTCTTCAAGGACGACGGCAACTACAAGACCCGCGCCGAGGTGAAGTTCGAGGG
CGACACCCTGGTGAACCGCATCGAGCTGAAGGGCATCGACTTCAAGGAGGACGGCAACATCCTGGGGCAC
AAGCTGGAGTACAACTACAACAGCCACAACGTCTATATCATGGCCGACAAGCAGAAGAACGGCATCAAGG
TGAACTTCAAGATCCGCCACAACATCGAGGACGGCAGCGTGCAGCTCGCCGACCACTACCAGCAGAACAC
CCCCATCGGCGACGGCCCCGTGCTGCTGCCCGACAACCACTACCTGAGCTACCAGTCCGCCCTGAGCAAA
GACCCCAACGAGAAGCGCGATCACATGGTCCTGCTGGAGTTCGTGACCGCCGCCGGGATCACTCTCGGCA
TGGACGAGCTGTACAAGTAATGCTATCTAGATCGAGGCCTACCCAGCTTTCTTGTACAAAGTGGTGATGG
CCGGCCGCTTCGAGCAGACATGATAAGATACATTGATGAGTTTGGACAAACCACAACTAGAATGCAGTGA
AAAAAATGCTTTATTTGTGAAATTTGTGATGCTATTGCTTTATTTGTAACCATTATAAGCTGCAATAAAC
AAGTTAACAACAACAATTGCATTCATTTTATGTTTCAGGTTCAGGGGGAGGTGTGGGAGGTTTTTTAAAG
CAAGTAAAACCTCTACAAATGTGGTAGCGGCCGCGGCGCTCTTCCGCTTCCTCGCTCACTGACTCGCTGC
GCTCGGTCGTTCGGCTGCGGCGAGCGGTATCAGCTCACTCAAAGGCGGTAATACGGTTATCCACAGAATC
AGGGGATAACGCAGGAAAGAACATGTGAGCAAAAGGCCAGCAAAAGGCCAGGAACCGTAAAAAGGCCGCG
TTGCTGGCGTTTTTCCATAGGCTCCGCCCCCCTGACGAGCATCACAAAAATCGACGCTCAAGTCAGAGGT
GGCGAAACCCGACAGGACTATAAAGATACCAGGCGTTTCCCCCTGGAAGCTCCCTCGTGCGCTCTCCTGT
TCCGACCCTGCCGCTTACCGGATACCTGTCCGCCTTTCTCTCTTCGGGAAGCGTGGCGCTTTCTCATAGC
TCACGCTGTAGGTATCTCAGTTCGGTGTAGGTCGTTCGCTCCAAGCTGGGCTGTGTGCACGAACCCCCCG
TTCAGCCCGACCGCTGCGCCTTATCCGGTAACTATCGTCTTGAGTCCAACCCGGTAAGACACGACTTATC
GCCACTGGCAGCAGCCACTGGTAACAGGATTAGCAGAGCGAGGTATGTAGGCGGTGCTACAGAGTTCTTG
AAGTGGTGGCCTAACTACGGCTACACTAGAAGAACAGTATTTGGTATCTGCGCTCTGCTGAAGCCAGTTA
CCTTCGGAAAAAGAGTTGGTAGCTCTTGATCCGGCAAACAAACCACCGCTGGTAGCGGTGGTTTTTTTGT
TTGCAAGCAGCAGATTACGCGCAGAAAAAAAGGATCTCAAGAAGATCCTTTGATCTTTTCTACGGGGTCT
GACGCTCAGTGGAACGAAAACTCACGTTAAGGGATTTTGGTCATGAGATTATCAAAAAGGATCTTCACCT
AGATCCTTTTAAATTAAAAATGAAGTTTTAAATCAATCTAAAGTATATATGAGTAAACTTGGTCTGACAG
TTACCAATGCTTAATCAGTGAGGCACCTATCTCAGCGATCTGTCTATTTCGTTCATCCATAGTTGCCTGA
CTCCCCGTCGTGTAGATAACTACGATACGGGAGGGCTTACCATCTGGCCCCAGTGCTGCAATGATACCGC
GAGACCCACGCTCACCGGCTCCAGATTTATCAGCAATAAACCAGCCAGCCGGAAGGGCCGAGCGCAGAAG
TGGTCCTGCAACTTTATCCGCCTCCATCCAGTCTATTAATTGTTGCCGGGAAGCTAGAGTAAGTAGTTCG
CCAGTTAATAGTTTGCGCAACGTTGTTGCCATTGCTACAGGCATCGTGGTGTCACGCTCGTCGTTTGGTA
TGGCTTCATTCAGCTCCGGTTCCCAACGATCAAGGCGAGTTACATGATCCCCCATGTTGTGCAAAAAAGC
GGTTAGCTCCTTCGGTCCTCCGATCGTTGTCAGAAGTAAGTTGGCCGCAGTGTTATCACTCATGGTTATG
GCAGCACTGCATAATTCTCTTACTGTCATGCCATCCGTAAGATGCTTTTCTGTGACTGGTGAGTACTCAA
CCAAGTCATTCTGAGAATAGTGTATGCGGCGACCGAGTTGCTCTTGCCCGGCGTCAATACGGGATAATAC
CGCGCCACATAGCAGAACTTTAAAAGTGCTCATCATTGGAAAACGTTCTTCGGGGCGAAAACTCTCAAGG
ATCTTACCGCTGTTGAGATCCAGTTCGATGTAACCCACTCGTGCACCCAACTGATCTTCAGCATCTTTTA
CTTTCACCAGCGTTTCTGGGTGAGCAAAAACAGGAAGGCAAAATGCCGCAAAAAAGGGAATAAGGGCGAC
ACGGAAATGTTGAATACTCATACTCTTCCTTTTTCAATATTATTGAAGCATTTATCAGGGTTATTGTCTC
ATGAGCGGATACATATTTGAATGTATTTAGAAAAATAAACAAATAGGGGTTCCGCGCACATTTCCCCGAA
AAGTGCCACCTGACGTCTAAGAAACCATTATTATCATGACATTAACCTATAAAAATAGGCGTATCACGAG
GCCCTTTCGTCGGCGCGCCGCGGCCGC
